>Addgene plasmid #48725 | pTYB-pLAC-L108S | addgene partial sequence | sequence record 72784 | T7 5'-TAATACGACTCACTATAGGG-3'
AATTTTGTTTAACTTTAAGAAGGAGATATACATATGGAAGATGCCTCCTCTGACTCGACGGGTGCTGATC
CTGCCCAGGAAGCTGGGACCTCTAAGCCTAATGAAGAGATCTCAGGTCCAGCAGAACCAGCTTCACCCCC
AGAGACAACCACAACAGCCCAGGAGACTTCGGCGGCAGCAGTTCAGGGGACAGCCAAGGTCACCTCAAGC
AGGCAGGAACTAAACCCCCTGAAATCCATAGTGGAGAAAAGTATCTTACTAACAGAACAAGCCCTTGCAA
AAGCAGGAAAAGGAATGCACGGAGGCGTGCCAGGTGGAAAACAATTCATCGAAAATGGAAGTGAATTTGC
ACAAAAATCACTGAAGAAATTCAGTCTATTAAAACCATGGGCATGCTTTGCCAAGGGTACCAATGTTTTA
ATGGCGGATGGGTCTATTGAATGTATTGAAAACATTGAGGTTGGTAATAAGGTCATGGGTAAAGATGGCA
GACCTCGTGAGGTAATTAAATTGCCCAGAGGAAGAGAAACTATGTACAGCGTCGTGCAGAAAAGTCAGCA
CAGAGCCCACAAAAGTGACTCAAGTCGTGAAGTGCCAGAATTACTCAAGTTTACGTGTAATGCGACCCAT
GAGTTGGTTGTTAGAACACCTCGTAGTGTCCGCCGTTTGTCTCGTACCATTAAGGGTGTCGAATATTTTG
AAGTTATTACTTTTGAGATGGGCCAAAAGAAAGCCCCCGACGGTAGAATTGTTGAGCTTGTCAAGGAAGT
TTCAAAGAGCTACCCAATATCTGAGGGGCCTGAGAGAGCCAACGAATTAGTAGAATCCTATAGAAAGGCT
TCAAATAAAGCTTATTTTGAGTGGACTATTG
