[The description below was written by a language model from this plasmid's Addgene catalogue record.]
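Description:
pTYB-pLAC-L108S is a bacterial expression plasmid built on the commercial pTYB1 backbone, designed to produce a point mutant of human lacritin (LACRT) in E. coli. It is a high-copy plasmid selected with ampicillin and is maintained in ER2566, a strain the depositor chose for its ability to express mammalian protein efficiently in non-glycosylated form. The record gives the backbone as 7477 bp and the insert as 363 bp. The listed total vector size of 363 bp appears to repeat the insert length rather than give the true plasmid size. No feature table is provided, so the origin and other backbone elements are not itemised.

The insert encodes lacritin with leucine 108 changed to serine, transcribed from a T7 promoter. Residue numbering is not that of the full-length reference protein: the depositor counts from glutamate 20 of the reference sequence, which is treated as the first lacritin residue in this plasmid, so the mutated position lies further along in reference numbering. The coding sequence is recorded as cloned via EcoRI at both ends and is fused at its C terminus to an intein. In pTYB1-type vectors the intein tag generally supports affinity capture of the fusion, followed by induced self-cleavage that releases the target protein without a residual tag, although the record itself lists only "Intein".

The stated purpose is bacterial production of the L108S lacritin variant. The associated publication concerns lacritin's rescue of stressed epithelia through FOXO3-associated autophagy, which suggests the mutant protein is compared with wild-type lacritin, but the record does not state the functional consequence of the substitution.
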