Addgene plasmid #48725: pTYB-pLAC-L108S
Purpose: Bacterial expression of Lacritin Protein with Mutation at protein 108 from Leucine to Serine
Depositing lab: Gordon Laurie. Depositing organization: University of Virginia. Publication: Lacritin rescues stressed epithelia via rapid forkhead box O3 (FOXO3)-associated autophagy that restores metabolism. Wang N, Zimmerman K, Raab RW, McKown RL, Hutnik CM, Talla V, Tyler MF 4th, Lee JK, Laurie GW. J Biol Chem. 2013 Jun 21;288(25):18146-61. doi: 10.1074/jbc.M112.436584. Epub 2013 May 2. PubMed 23640897.
Backbone
  Vector backbone: pTYB1
  Backbone manufacturer: New England BioLabs, INC
  Backbone size w/o insert (bp): 7477
  Total vector size (bp): 363
  Vector type: Bacterial Expression
Growth in bacteria
  Bacterial resistance: Ampicillin, 100 μg/mL
  Growth temperature: 37°C
  Growth strain: ER2566
  Growth instructions: Bacterial Strain was selected due to its ability to efficiently express mammalian protein (non-glycosolated) in bacterial cells.
  Copy number: High Copy
Gene/Insert
  Gene/Insert name: Lacritin (alt names: LACRT; pLAC)
  Species: H. sapiens (human)
  Insert size (bp): 363
  Mutation: Leucine 108 to Serine
  GenBank ID: NM_033277.1
  Entrez Gene: LACRT
  Promoter: T7
  Tag / fusion protein: Intein (C terminal on insert)
  Cloning method: Restriction Enzyme; 5′ cloning site EcoRI (unknown if destroyed); 3′ cloning site EcoRI (unknown if destroyed)
  Sequencing primers: 5′ ATGGAAGATGCCTCCTCT; 3′ TCATGCCCATGGTTTTAA
Terms and licenses: Academic/Nonprofit Terms; Industry Terms: Not Available to Industry
Depositor comments: Please note that amino acid numbering of this plasmid is relative to amino acid #20 in GenBank reference sequence NP_150593.1. E20 in the reference sequence is considered the first amino acid of lacritin in this plasmid.
How to cite: pTYB-pLAC-L108S was a gift from Gordon Laurie (Addgene plasmid # 48725 ; http://n2t.net/addgene:48725 ; RRID:Addgene_48725)
